Addgene plasmid #126318: pGWB14-LYX100
Purpose: With a Nicotiana benthamiana transcription factor in PGWB14 backbone, for Agrobacterium mediated transient or stable expression corresponding transcription factor fused with a C-terminal HA tag.
Depositing lab: Silin Zhong. Depositing organization: Chinese University of Hong Kong.
Backbone
  Vector backbone: pGWB14
  Vector type: Plant Expression
  Selectable markers: Hygromycin
Growth in bacteria
  Bacterial resistance: Kanamycin, 50 μg/mL
  Growth temperature: 37°C
  Growth strain: DH5alpha
  Copy number: Low Copy
Gene/Insert
  Gene/Insert name: Niben101Scf02858g02013.1
  Species: Nicotiana benthamiana
  Promoter: CaMV 35S
  Tag / fusion protein: HA (C terminal on insert)
  Cloning method: Gibson Cloning
Terms and licenses: Academic/Nonprofit Terms; Industry Terms: Not Available to Industry
How to cite: pGWB14-LYX100 was a gift from Silin Zhong (Addgene plasmid # 126318 ; http://n2t.net/addgene:126318 ; RRID:Addgene_126318)
