[The description below was written by a language model from this plasmid's Addgene catalogue record and pLannotate feature annotations shown in this document.]
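Description:
pGWB14-LYX100 is a plant binary expression vector built on the pGWB14 backbone, designed for Agrobacterium-mediated transient or stable expression of a Nicotiana benthamiana transcription factor (gene model Niben101Scf02858g02013.1). The backbone is a low-copy, broad-host-range IncP-type replicon. It carries oriV with its activator gene trfA, plus oriT and traJ for mobilisation, which allows maintenance in both E. coli and Agrobacterium. Bacterial selection is by kanamycin (KanR). The annotation also picks up backbone remnants with no evident working role, including tetracycline resistance fragments, an IS1 element, and partial lacZα, lacI and M13 ori sequences.

Three expression units lie between the nopaline-type right and left T-DNA border repeats. The main cassette uses a CaMV 35S promoter to drive the transcription factor coding sequence, which is flanked by attB1 and attB2 Gateway sites (the record lists Gibson cloning as the method). The coding sequence is followed by a C-terminal 3xHA epitope tag and a NOS terminator. The annotation software matched the insert by homology to Arabidopsis HAT4/ATHB-2, a homeodomain-type transcription factor, suggesting that the N. benthamiana gene is a related family member. The second unit, not mentioned in the catalogue entry, is a 35S-driven P19 gene from tomato bushy stunt virus with a CaMV poly(A) signal. P19 suppresses RNA silencing by binding siRNAs and typically raises transgene expression in agroinfiltrated leaves. The third unit is a 35S-driven hygromycin phosphotransferase gene with a NOS terminator, which provides selection of stably transformed plants. The HA tag permits detection or immunoprecipitation of the expressed factor, although the record does not specify a particular downstream assay.
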