Features (pLannotate 1.2.2; 36 found; start..end, strand, type, name):
      3..89      -  CDS            traI (fragment): TRAI6_ECOLX - Experimental evidence at protein level: Swiss-Prot protein existence level 1. The initiation process of transfer DNA synthesis requires the interaction of at least three plasmid-specific components (TraH, I, and J) at the transfer origin resulting in the assembly of a specialised nucleoprotein complex - the relaxosome. Site- and strand-specific cleavage at the transfer origin is dependent on TraI and TraJ. From Escherichia coli.
    127..498     -  CDS            traJ: oriT-recognizing protein; traJ
    531..640     -  oriT           oriT: incP origin of transfer
    772..962     +  rep_origin     ori (fragment): high-copy-number ColE1/pMB1/pBR322/pUC origin of replication
   1321..1971    -  CDS            TetR: tetracycline resistance regulatory protein; tetR
   2077..2326    +  CDS            TcR (fragment): tetracycline efflux protein; tetA; confers resistance to tetracycline
   2436..2460    -  misc_feature   RB T-DNA repeat: right border repeat from nopaline C58 T-DNA
   2490..2508    +  misc_feature   MCS (fragment): pUC18/19 multiple cloning site
   2559..2904    +  promoter       CaMV 35S promoter: strong constitutive promoter from cauliflower mosaic virus
   2856..2902    +  promoter       minimal CaMV 35S promoter: minimal 35S promoter from cauliflower mosaic virus
   2914..2932    -  misc_feature   MCS (fragment): pUC18/19 multiple cloning site
   2943..3458    +  CDS            P19_TBSVC: Experimental evidence at protein level: Swiss-Prot protein existence level 1. Acts as a suppressor of RNA-mediated gene silencing, also known as post-transcriptional gene silencing (PTGS), a mechanism of plant viral defense that limits the accumulation of viral RNAs. Binds to short interfering RNAs (siRNAs) with high affinity. Acts as a molecular caliper to specifically select siRNAs based on the length of the duplex region of the RNA (By similarity). From Tomato bushy stunt virus (strain Cherry) (TBSV).
   3531..3707    +  polyA_signal   CaMV poly(A) signal: cauliflower mosaic virus polyadenylation signal
   4210..4551    +  promoter       CaMV 35S promoter: strong constitutive promoter from cauliflower mosaic virus
   4562..4586    +  protein_bind   attB1: mutant version of attB; recombination site for the Gateway® BP reaction BP Clonase™
   4601..5374    +  CDS            HAT4 (fragment): HAT4_ARATH - Also known as ATHB-2. Experimental evidence at protein level: Swiss-Prot protein existence level 1. Probable transcription factor involved in the negative regulation of cell elongation and specific cell proliferation processes such as lateral root formation and secondary growth of the vascular system. Acts as mediator of the red/far-red light effects on leaf cell expansion in the shading response. Binds to the DNA sequence 5'- CAAT[GC]ATTG-3'. Negatively regulates its own expression. From Arabidopsis thaliana (Mouse-ear cress).
   5448..5472    -  protein_bind   attB2: mutant version of attB; recombination site for the Gateway® BP reaction BP Clonase™
   5501..5590    +  CDS            3xHA: three tandem HA epitope tags
   5624..5876    +  terminator     NOS terminator: nopaline synthase terminator and poly(A) signal
   6305..6557    -  terminator     NOS terminator: nopaline synthase terminator and poly(A) signal
   6581..7009    -  CDS            nos (fragment): DHNO_AGRT7 - Protein inferred from homology: Swiss-Prot protein existence level 3. From Agrobacterium tumefaciens (strain T37).
   7025..8050    -  CDS            HygR: aminoglycoside phosphotransferase from E. coli; aph(4)-Ia; confers resistance to hygromycin
   8060..8404    -  promoter       CaMV 35S promoter: strong constitutive promoter from cauliflower mosaic virus
   8061..8107    -  promoter       minimal CaMV 35S promoter: minimal 35S promoter from cauliflower mosaic virus
   8542..8697    +  CDS            lacZα (fragment) (sequence partly withheld): LacZα fragment of β-galactosidase; lacZ fragment
   8695..8995    +  rep_origin     M13 ori (fragment) (sequence partly withheld): M13 bacteriophage origin of replication; arrow indicates direction of (+) strand synthesis
   8996..9126    +  CDS            lacI (fragment): lac repressor; lacI; The lac repressor binds to the lac operator to inhibit transcription in E. coli. This inhibition can be relieved by adding lactose or isopropyl-β-D-thiogalactopyranoside (IPTG).
   9180..9204    -  misc_feature   LB T-DNA repeat: left border repeat from nopaline C58 T-DNA
  10661..10780   -  CDS            tetR (fragment): TETR1_ECOLX - Experimental evidence at protein level: Swiss-Prot protein existence level 1. TetR is the repressor of the tetracycline resistance element; its N-terminal region forms a helix-turn-helix structure and binds DNA. Binding of tetracycline to TetR reduces the repressor affinity for the tetracycline resistance gene (tetA) promoter operator sites. From Escherichia coli.
  10800..11948   -  CDS            trfA: trans-acting replication protein that binds to and activates oriV
  12247..13041   -  CDS            KanR: aminoglycoside phosphotransferase; aphA-3; confers resistance to kanamycin
  13233..14000   +  mobile_element IS1: prokaryotic transposable element IS1
  14009..14158   -  CDS            satA (fragment): STA_BACSU - Also known as yyaR. Experimental evidence at protein level: Swiss-Prot protein existence level 1. Involved in resistance to streptothricin, a broad-spectrum antibiotic produced by streptomycetes. Detoxifies streptothricin via acetylation of the beta amino group of the first beta-lysyl moiety of streptothricin. From Bacillus subtilis (strain 168).
  14157..14351   -  CDS            satA (fragment): STA_BACSU - Also known as yyaR. Experimental evidence at protein level: Swiss-Prot protein existence level 1. Involved in resistance to streptothricin, a broad-spectrum antibiotic produced by streptomycetes. Detoxifies streptothricin via acetylation of the beta amino group of the first beta-lysyl moiety of streptothricin. From Bacillus subtilis (strain 168).
  14354..14629   -  CDS            klaC (fragment): KLAC_ECOLX - Also known as telB. Protein predicted: Swiss-Prot protein existence level 4. Belongs to the kla operon, which is associated with cryptic tellurite resistance, and IncW plasmid fertility inhibition. From Escherichia coli.
  14693..15324   -  rep_origin     oriV: incP origin of replication
>Addgene plasmid #126318 | pGWB14-LYX100 | addgene full sequence | sequence record 247087 | Addgene NGS Result
TCGGTCTTGCCTTGCTCGTCGGTGATGTACTTCACCAGCTCCGCGAAGTCGCTCTTCTTGATGGAGCGCA
TGGGGACGTGCTTGGCAATCACGCGCACCCCCCGGCCGTTTTAGCGGCTAAAAAAGTCATGGCTCTGCCC
TCGGGCGGACCACGCCCATCATGACCTTGCCAAGCTCGTCCTGCTTCTCTTCGATCTTCGCCAGCAGGGC
GAGGATCGTGGCATCACCGAACCGCGCCGTGCGCGGGTCGTCGGTGAGCCAGAGTTTCAGCAGGCCGCCC
AGGCGGCCCAGGTCGCCATTGATGCGGGCCAGCTCGCGGACGTGCTCATAGTCCACGACGCCCGTGATTT
TGTAGCCCTGGCCGACGGCCAGCAGGTAGGCCGACAGGCTCATGCCGGCCGCCGCCGCCTTTTCCTCAAT
CGCTCTTCGTTCGTCTGGAAGGCAGTACACCTTGATAGGTGGGCTGCCCTTCCTGGTTGGCTTGGTTTCA
TCAGCCATCCGCTTGCCCTCATCTGTTACGCCGGCGGTAGCCGGCCAGCCTCGCAGAGCAGGATTCCCGT
TGAGCACCGCCAGGTGCGAATAAGGGACAGTGAAGAAGGAACACCCGCTCGCGGGTGGGCCTACTTCACC
TATCCTGCCCGGCTGACGCCGTTGGATACACCAAGGAAAGTCTACACGAACCCTTTGGCAAAATCCTGTA
TATCGTGCGAAAAAGGATGGATATACCGAAAAAATCGCTATAATGACCCCGAAGCAGGGTTATGCAGCGG
AAAAGCGCCACGCTTCCCGAAGGGAGAAAGGCGGACAGGTATCCGGTAAGCGGCAGGGTCGGAACAGGAG
AGCGCACGAGGGAGCTTCCAGGGGGAAACGCCTGGTATCTTTATAGTCCTGTCGGGTTTCGCCACCTCTG
ACTTGAGCGTCGATTTTTGTGATGCTCGTCAGGGGGGCGGAGCCTATGGAAAAACGCCAGCAACGCGGCC
TTTTTACGGTTCCTGGCCTTTTGCTGGCCTTTTGCTCACATGTTCTTTCCTGCGTTATCCCCTGATTCTG
TGGATAACCGTATTACCGCCTTTGAGTGAGCTGATACCGCTCGCCGCAGCCGAACGACCGAGCGCAGCGA
GTCAGTGAGCGAGGAAGCGGAAGAGCGCCAGAAGGCCGCCAGAGAGGCCGAGCGCGGCCGTGAGGCTTGG
ACGCTAGGGCAGGGCATGAAAAAGCCCGTAGCGGGCTGCTACGGGCGTCTGACGCGGTGGAAAGGGGGAG
GGGATGTTGTCTACATGGCTCTGCTGTAGTGAGTGGGTTGCGCTCCGGCAGCGGTCCTGATCAATCGTCA
CCCTTTCTCGGTCCTTCAACGTTCCTGACAACGAGCCTCCTTTTCGCCAATCCATCGACAATCACCGCGA
GTCCCTGCTCGAACGCTGCGTCCGGACCGGCTTCGTCGAAGGCGTCTATCGCGGCCCGCAACAGCGGCGA
GAGCGGAGCCTGTTCAACGGTGCCGCCGCGCTCGCCGGCATCGCTGTCGCCGGCCTGCTCCTCAAGCACG
GCCCCAACAGTGAAGTAGCTGATTGTCATCAGCGCATTGACGGCGTCCCCGGCCGAAAAACCCGCCTCGC
AGAGGAAGCGAAGCTGCGCGTCGGCCGTTTCCATCTGCGGTGCGCCCGGTCGCGTGCCGGCATGGATGCG
CGCGCCATCGCGGTAGGCGAGCAGCGCCTGCCTGAAGCTGCGGGCATTCCCGATCAGAAATGAGCGCCAG
TCGTCGTCGGCTCTCGGCACCGAATGCGTATGATTCTCCGCCAGCATGGCTTCGGCCAGTGCGTCGAGCA
GCGCCCGCTTGTTCCTGAAGTGCCAGTAAAGCGCCGGCTGCTGAACCCCCAACCGTTCCGCCAGTTTGCG
TGTCGTCAGACCGTCTACGCCGACCTCGTTCAACAGGTCCAGGGCGGCACGGATCACTGTATTCGGCTGC
AACTTTGTCATGCTTGACACTTTATCACTGATAAACATAATATGTCCACCAACTTATCAGTGATAAAGAA
TCCGCGCGTTCAATCGGACCAGCGGAGGCTGGTCCGGAGGCCAGACGTGAAACCCAACATACCCCTGATC
GTAATTCTGAGCACTGTCGCGCTCGACGCTGTCGGCATCGGCCTGATTATGCCGGTGCTGCCGGGCCTCC
TGCGCGATCTGGTTCACTCGAACGACGTCACCGCCCACTATGGCATTCTGCTGGCGCTGTATGCGTTGGT
GCAATTTGCCTGCGCACCTGTGCTGGGCGCGCTGTCGGATCGTTTCGGGCGGCGGCCAATCTTGCTCGTC
TCGCTGGCCGGCGCCAGATCTGGGGAACCCTGTGGTTGGCATGCACATACAAATGGACGAACGGATAAAC
CTTTTCACGCCCTTTTAAATATCCGATTATTCTAATAAACGCTCTTTTCTCTTAGGTTTACCCGCCAATA
TATCCTGTCAAACACTGATAGTTTAAACGTTGCGATTAAGAATTCGAGCTCGGTACCCCCCTACTCCAAA
AATGTCAAAGATACAGTCTCAGAAGACCAAAGGGCTATTGAGACTTTTCAACAAAGGGTAATTTCGGGAA
ACCTCCTCGGATTCCATTGCCCAGCTATCTGTCACTTCATCGAAAGGACAGTAGAAAAGGAAGGTGGCTC
CTACAAATGCCATCATTGCGATAAAGGAAAGGCTATCATTCAAGATGCCTCTGCCGACAGTGGTCCCAAA
GATGGACCCCCACCCACGAGGAGCATCGTGGAAAAAGAAGACGTTCCAACCACGTCTTCAAAGCAAGTGG
ATTGATGTGACATCTCCACTGACGTAAGGGATGACGCACAATCCCACTATCCTTCGCAAGACCCTTCCTC
TATATAAGGAAGTTCATTTCATTTGGAGAGGACAGCCCAAGCTTCGACTCTAGAGGATCCCCTTAAATCG
ATATGGAACGAGCTATACAAGGAAACGACGCTAGGGAACAAGCTAACAGTGAACGTTGGGATGGAGGATC
AGGAGGTACCACTTCTCCCTTCAAACTTCCTGACGAAAGTCCGAGTTGGACTGAGTGGCGGCTACATAAC
GATGAGACGAATTCGAATCAAGATAATCCCCTTGGTTTCAAGGAAAGCTGGGGTTTCGGGAAAGTTGTAT
TTAAGAGATATCTCAGATACGACAGGACGGAAGCTTCACTGCACAGAGTCCTTGGATCTTGGACGGGAGA
TTCGGTTAACTATGCAGCATCTCGATTTTTCGGTTTCGACCAGATCGGATGTACCTATAGTATTCGGTTT
CGAGGAGTTAGTATCACCGTTTCTGGAGGGTCTCGAACTCTTCAGCATCTCTGTGAGATGGCAATTCGGT
CTAAGCAAGAACTGCTACAGCTTGCCCCAATCGAAGTGGAAAGTAATGTATCAAGAGGATGCCCTGAAGG
TACTCAAACCTTCGAAAAAGAAAGCGAGTAAGTCGAGGGCGAGCTCGAATTCGGTACGCTGAAATCACCA
GTCTCTCTCTACAAATCTATCTCTCTCTATTTTCTCCATAAATAATGTGTGAGTAGTTTCCCGATAAGGG
AAATTAGGGTTCTTATAGGGTTTCGCTCATGTGTTGAGCATATAAGAAACCCTTAGTATGTATTTGTATT
TGTAAAATACTTCTATCAATAAAATTTCTAATTCCTAAAACCAAAATCCAGTACTAAAATCCAGATCTCC
CTGCAGGTCCCCAGATTAGCCTTTTCAATTTCAGAAAGAATGCTAACCCACAGATGGTTAGAGAGGCTTA
CGCAGCAGGTCTCATCAAGACGATCTACCCGAGCAATAATCTCCAGGAAATCAAATACCTTCCCAAGAAG
GTTAAAGATGCAGTCAAAAGATTCAGGACTAACTGCATCAAGAACACAGAGAAAGATATATTTCTCAAGA
TCAGAAGTACTATTCCAGTATGGACGATTCAAGGCTTGCTTCACAAACCAAGGCAAGTAATAGAGATTGG
AGTCTCTAAAAAGGTAGTTCCCACTGAATCAAAGGCCATGGAGTCAAAGATTCAAATAGAGGACCTAACA
GAACTCGCCGTAAAGACTGGCGAACAGTTCATACAGAGTCTCTTACGACTCAATGACAAGAAGAAAATCT
TCGTCAACATGGTGGAGCACGACACACTTGTCTACTCCAAAAATATCAAAGATACAGTCTCAGAAGACCA
AAGGGCAATTGAGACTTTTCAACAAAGGGTAATATCCGGAAACCTCCTCGGATTCCATTGCCCAGCTATC
TGTCACTTTATTGTGAAGATAGTGGAAAAGGAAGGTGGCTCCTACAAATGCCATCATTGCGATAAAGGAA
AGGCCATCGTTGAAGATGCCTCTGCCGACAGTGGTCCCAAAGATGGACCCCCACCCACGAGGAGCATCGT
GGAAAAAGAAGACGTTCCAACCACGTCTTCAAAGCAAGTGGATTGATGTGATATCTCCACTGACGTAAGG
GATGACGCACAATCCCACTATCCTTCGCAAGACCCTTCCTCTATATAAGGAAGTTCATTTCATTTGGAGA
GAACACGGGGGACAAGTTTGTACAAAAAAGCAGGCTCCACCACTAGTATGGAAGATCTGGGGTTGAGCCT
CAGCTTAAGCTTTCCAGAGAATAGGGCAGTTACTCCCGTGCACCTCAATCTTATTCGCAAAACCTCTTGG
ACTGATTCATTTCCTTTCTCAGATTGGAACTCGGAGACATGCGGAGTGGAGACGAGGACTTTCCTAAAGG
GAATCGACGTGAACCGGTTACCGGCAACGGCGGATGCCGAGGAAGAAGCCGGCGTATCGTCTCCGAACAG
CACAATTTCAAGCGTGAGTGGCAATAAGCGGAACGAAAGAGAAGCCAACTGTGAGAAGCATGATATGGAA
AGGGCTTGCTCTCGAGGCATCAGCGACGAAGAGGATGGAGAAAATTGTAGAAAAAAACTCCGTTTAACTA
AAGAACAGTCCGCCGTTCTTGAAGAAAACTTCAAAGAGCACAGCACCCTCAATCCTAAGCAAAAGTTGGC
TTTGGCAAAGAGACTGGGATTGAGGGCCCGGCAAGTGGAAGTGTGGTTCCAGAACAGAAGAGCTAGGACA
AAGTTGAAGCAAACTGAAGTAGACTGTGAATTCTTGAAGAGGTGTGTTGAGAATCTGACAGAAGAAAACA
GGAGATTACATAAAGAAGTTCAAGAGCTAAGGGCACTAAACCTTTCACCTCAATTCTACATGCAAATGAC
CCCTCCCACCACCCTCACCATGTGCCCTTCATGTGAGCGTGTTGCATCGGGTCCCACAACTACACCTGTC
AATCTTCGGGTGGGTTCACCTCAGCAACAACCTATGCCCTTAAATTTGTGGGCCACCACTCCCAACTCAC
AAGGGCAATTTGGTCAAATAGACTCTTATCCGACGCTTGCAAGACAAAAGCCCGGGGACCCAGCTTTCTT
GTACAAAGTGGTTGATAACAGCGGGTTAATTAACATCTTTTACCCATACGATGTTCCTGACTATGCGGGC
TATCCCTATGACGTCCCGGACTATGCAGGATCCTATCCATATGACGTTCCAGATTACGCTGCTCAGTGCA
GCGCTTAGAGCTCGAATTTCCCCGATCGTTCAAACATTTGGCAATAAAGTTTCTTAAGATTGAATCCTGT
TGCCGGTCTTGCGATGATTATCATATAATTTCTGTTGAATTACGTTAAGCATGTAATAATTAACATGTAA
TGCATGACGTTATTTATGAGATGGGTTTTTATGATTAGAGTCCCGCAATTATACATTTAATACGCGATAG
AAAACAAAATATAGCGCGCAAACTAGGATAAATTATCGCGCGCGGTGTCATCTATGTTACTAGATCGGGA
ATTAGCTTCATCAACGCAAGACATGCGCACGACCGTCTGACAGGAGAGGAATTTCCGACGAGCACAGAAA
GGACTTGCTCTTGGACGTAGGCCTATTTCTCAGGCACATGTATCAAGTGTTCGGACGTGGGTTTTCGATG
GTGTATCAGCCGCCGCCAACTGGGAGATGAGGAGGCTTTCTTGGGGGGCAGTCAGCAGTTCATTTCACAA
GACAGAGGAACTTGTAAGGAGATGCACTGATTTATCTTGGCGCAAACCAGCAGGACGAATTAGTGGGAAT
AGCCCGCGAATATCTAAGTTATGCCTGTCGGCATGAGCAGAAACTTCCAATTCGAAACAGTTTGGAGAGG
TTGTTTTTGGGCATACCTTTTGTTAGTCAGCCTCTCGATTGCTCATCGTCATTACACAGTACCGAAGTTT
GATCGATCTAGTAACATAGATGACACCGCGCGCGATAATTTATCCTAGTTTGCGCGCTATATTTTGTTTT
CTATCGCGTATTAAATGTATAATTGCGGGACTCTAATCATAAAAACCCATCTCATAAATAACGTCATGCA
TTACATGTTAATTATTACATGCTTAACGTAATTCAACAGAAATTATATGATAATCATCGCAAGACCGGCA
ACAGGATTCAATCTTAAGAAACTTTATTGCCAAATGTTTGAACGATCTGCTTCGACGCACTCCTTCTTTA
CTCCACCATCTCGTCCTTATTGAAAACGTGGGTAGCACCAAAACGAATCAAGTCGCTGGAACTGAAGTTA
CCAATCACGCTGGATGATTTGCCAGTTGGATTAATCTTGCCTTTCCCCGCATGAATAATATTGATGAATG
CATGCGTGAGGGGTATTTCGATTTTGGCAATAGCTGCAATTGCCGCGACATCCTCCAACGAGCATAATTC
TTCAGAAAAATAGCGATGTTCCATGTTGTCAGGGCATGCATGATGCACGTTATGAGGTGACGGTGCTAGG
CAGTATTCCCTCAAAGTTTCATAGTCAGTATCATATTCATCATTGCATTCCTGCAAGAGAGAATTGAGAC
GCAATCCACACGCTGCGGCAACCTTCCGGCGTTCGTGGTCTATTTGCTCTTGGACGTTGCAAACGTAAGT
GTTGGATCCCGGTCGGCATCTACTCTATTCCTTTGCCCTCGGACGAGTGCTGGGGCGTCGGTTTCCACTA
TCGGCGAGTACTTCTACACAGCCATCGGTCCAGACGGCCGCGCTTCTGCGGGCGATTTGTGTACGCCCGA
CAGTCCCGGCTCCGGATCGGACGATTGCGTCGCATCGACCCTGCGCCCAAGCTGCATCATCGAAATTGCC
GTCAACCAAGCTCTGATAGAGTTGGTCAAGACCAATGCGGAGCATATACGCCCGGAGCCGCGGCGATCCT
GCAAGCTCCGGATGCCTCCGCTCGAAGTAGCGCGTCTGCTGCTCCATACAAGCCAACCACGGCCTCCAGA
AGAAGATGTTGGCGACCTCGTATTGGGAATCCCCGAACATCGCCTCGCTCCAGTCAATGACCGCTGTTAT
GCGGCCATTGTCCGTCAGGACATTGTTGGAGCCGAAATCCGCGTGCACGAGGTGCCGGACTTCGGGGCAG
TCCTCGGCCCAAAGCATCAGCTCATCGAGAGCCTGCGCGACGGACGCACTGACGGTGTCGTCCATCACAG
TTTGCCAGTGATACACATGGGGATCAGCAATCGCGCATATGAAATCACGCCATGTAGTGTATTGACCGAT
TCCTTGCGGTCCGAATGGGCCGAACCCGCTCGTCTGGCTAAGATCGGCCGCAGCGATCGCATCCATGGCC
TCCGCGACCGGCTGCAGAACAGCGGGCAGTTCGGTTTCAGGCAGGTCTTGCAACGTGACACCCTGTGCAC
GGCGGGAGATGCAATAGGTCAGGCTCTCGCTGAATTCCCCAATGTCAAGCACTTCCGGAATCGGGAGCGC
GGCCGATGCAAAGTGCCGATAAACATAACGATCTTTGTAGAAACCATCGGCGCAGCTATTTACCCGCAGG
ACATATCCACGCCCTCCTACATCGAAGCTGAAAGCACGAGATTCTTCGCCCTCCGAGAGCTGCATCAGGT
CGGAGACGCTGTCGAACTTTTCGATCAGAAACTTCTCGACAGACGTCGCGGTGAGTTCAGGCTTTTTCAT
ATCGGGGTCGTCCTCTCCAAATGAAATGAACTTCCTTATATAGAGGAAGGGTCTTGCGAAGGATAGTGGG
ATTGTGCGTCATCCCTTACGTCAGTGGAGATATCACATCAATCCACTTGCTTTGAAGACGTGGTTGGAAC
GTCTTCTTTTTCCACGATGCTCCTCGTGGGTGGGGGTCCATCTTTGGGACCACTGTCGGCAGAGGCATCT
TGAACGATAGCCTTTCCTTTATCGCAATGATGGCATTTGTAGGTGCCACCTTCCTTTTCTACTGTCCTTT
TGATGAAGTGACAGATAGCTGGGCAATGGAATCCGAGGAGGTTTCCCGATATTACCCTTTGTTGAAAAGT
CTCAATAGCCCTTTGGTCTTCTGAGACTGTATCTTTGATATTCTTGGAGTAGACGAGAGTGTCGTGCTCC
ACCATGTTGACGGATCTCTAGGACGCGTCGACGCGTCGACGCGTCGACGCGTCGACGCGTCCTAGAAGCT
AATTCACTGGCCGTCGTTTTACAACGTCGTGACTGGGAAAACCCTGGCGTTACCCAACTTAATCGCCTTG
CAGCACATCCCCCTTTCGCCAGCTGGCGTAATAGCGAAGAGGCCCGCACCGATCGCCCTTCCCAACAGTT
GCGCAGCCTGAATG
[44 nt withheld, positions 8695-8738]
C
[141 nt withheld, positions 8740-8880]
CCTTTGACGTTGGAGTCCACGTTCTTT
[37 nt withheld, positions 8908-8944]
ACCCTATCTCGGGCTATTCTTTTGATTTATAAGGGATTTTGCCGATTTCGGAACCACCATCAAACAGGAT
TTTCGCCTGCTGGGGCAAACCAGCGTGGACCGCTTGCTGCAACTCTCTCAGGGCCAGGCGGTGAAGGGCA
ATCAGCTGTTGCCCGTCTCACTGGTGAAAAGAAAAACCACCCCAGTACATTAAAAACGTCCGCAATGTGT
TATTAAGTTGTCTAAGCGTCAATTTGTTTACACCACAATATATCCTGCCACCAGCCAGCCAACAGCTCCC
CGACCGGCAGCTCGGCACAAAATCACCACTCGATACAGGCAGCCCATCAGTCCGGGACGGCGTCAGCGGG
AGAGCCGTTGTAAGGCGGCAGACTTTGCTCATGTTACCGATGCTATTCGGAAGAACGGCAACTAAGCTGC
CGGGTTTGAAACACGGATGATCTCGCGGAGGGTAGCATGTTGATTGTAACGATGACAGAGCGTTGCTGCC
TGTGATCAAATATCATCTCCCTCGCAGAGATCCGAATTATCAGCCTTCTTATTCATTTCTCGCTTAACCG
TGACAGGCTGTCGATCTTGAGAACTATGCCGACATAATAGGAAATCGCTGGATAAAGCCGCTGAGGAAGC
TGAGTGGCGCTATTTCTTTAGAAGTGAACGTTGACGATATCAACTCCCCTATCCATTGCTCACCGAATGG
TACAGGTCGGGGACCCGAAGTTCCGACTGTCGGCCTGATGCATCCCCGGCTGATCGACCCCAGATCTGGG
GCTGAGAAAGCCCAGTAAGGAAACAACTGTAGGTTCGAGTCGCGAGATCCCCCGGAACCAAAGGAAGTAG
GTTAAACCCGCTCCGATCAGGCCGAGCCACGCCAGGCCGAGAACATTGGTTCCTGTAGGCATCGGGATTG
GCGGATCAAACACTAAAGCTACTGGAACGAGCAGAAGTCCTCCGGCCGCCAGTTGCCAGGCGGTAAAGGT
GAGCAGAGGCACGGGAGGTTGCCACTTGCGGGTCAGCACGGTTCCGAACGCCATGGAAACCGCCCCCGCC
AGGCCCGCTGCGACGCCGACAGGATCTAGCGCTGCGTTTGGTGTCAACACCAACAGCGCCACGCCCGCAG
TTCCGCAAATAGCCCCCAGGACCGCCATCAATCGTATCGGGCTACCTAGCAGAGCGGCAGAGATGAACAC
GACCATCAGCGGCTGCACAGCGCCTACCGTCGCCGCGACCCCGCCCGGCAGGCGGTAGACCGAAATAAAC
AACAAGCTCCAGAATAGCGAAATATTAAGTGCGCCGAGGATGAAGATGCGCATCCACCAGATTCCCGTTG
GAATCTGTCGGACGATCATCACGAGCAATAAACCCGCCGGCAACGCCCGCAGCAGCATACCGGCGACCCC
TCGGCCTCGCTGTTCGGGCTCCACGAAAACGCCGGACAGATGCGCCTTGTGAGCGTCCTTGGGGCCGTCC
TCCTGTTTGAAGACCGACAGCCCAATGATCTCGCCGTCGATGTAGGCGCCGAATGCCACGGCATCTCGCA
ACCGTTCAGCGAACGCCTCCATGGGCTTTTTCTCCTCGTGCTCGTAAACGGACCCGAACATCTCTGGAGC
TTTCTTCAGGGCCGACAATCGGATCTCGCGGAAATCCTGCACGTCGGCCGCTCCAAGCCGTCGAATCTGA
GCCTTAATCACAATTGTCAATTTTAATCCTCTGTTTATCGGCAGTTCGTAGAGCGCGCCGTGCGTCCCGA
GCGATACTGAGCGAAGCAAGTGCGTCGAGCAGTGCCCGCTTGTTCCTGAAATGCCAGTAAAGCGCTGGCT
GCTGAACCCCCAGCCGGAACTGACCCCACAAGGCCCTAGCGTTTGCAATGCACCAGGTCATCATTGACCC
AGGCGTGTTCCACCAGGCCGCTGCCTCGCAACTCTTCGCAGGCTTCGCCGACCTGCTCGCGCCACTTCTT
CACGCGGGTGGAATCCGATCCGCACATGAGGCGGAAGGTTTCCAGCTTGAGCGGGTACGGCTCCCGGTGC
GAGCTGAAATAGTCGAACATCCGTCGGGCCGTCGGCGACAGCTTGCGGTACTTCTCCCATATGAATTTCG
TGTAGTGGTCGCCAGCAAACAGCACGACGATTTCCTCGTCGATCAGGACCTGGCAACGGGACGTTTTCTT
GCCACGGTCCAGGACGCGGAAGCGGTGCAGCAGCGACACCGATTCCAGGTGCCCAACGCGGTCGGACGTG
AAGCCCATCGCCGTCGCCTGTAGGCGCGACAGGCATTCCTCGGCCTTCGTGTAATACCGGCCATTGATCG
ACCAGCCCAGGTCCTGGCAAAGCTCGTAGAACGTGAAGGTGATCGGCTCGCCGATAGGGGTGCGCTTCGC
GTACTCCAACACCTGCTGCCACACCAGTTCGTCATCGTCGGCCCGCAGCTCGACGCCGGTGTAGGTGATC
TTCACGTCCTTGTTGACGTGGAAAATGACCTTGTTTTGCAGCGCCTCGCGCGGGATTTTCTTGTTGCGCG
TGGTGAACAGGGCAGAGCGGGCCGTGTCGTTTGGCATCGCTCGCATCGTGTCCGGCCACGGCGCAATATC
GAACAAGGAAAGCTGCATTTCCTTGATCTGCTGCTTCGTGTGTTTCAGCAACGCGGCCTGCTTGGCCTCG
CTGACCTGTTTTGCCAGGTCCTCGCCGGCGGTTTTTCGCTTCTTGGTCGTCATAGTTCCTCGCGTGTCGA
TGGTCATCGACTTCGCCAAACCTGCCGCCTCCTGTTCGAGACGACGCGAACGCTCCACGGCGGCCGATGG
CGCGGGCAGGGCAGGGGGAGCCAGTTGCACGCTGTCGCGCTCGATCTTGGCCGTAGCTTGCTGGACCATC
GAGCCGACGGACTGGAAGGTTTCGCGGGGCGCACGCATGACGGTGCGGCTTGCGATGGTTTCGGCATCCT
CGGCGGAAAACCCCGCGTCGATCAGTTCTTGCCTGTATGCCTTCCGGTCAAACGTCCGATTCATTCACCC
TCCTTGCGGGATTGCCCCGACTCACGCCGGGGCAATGTGCCCTTATTCCTGATTTGACCCGCCTGGTGCC
TTGGTGTCCAGATAATCCACCTTATCGGCAATGAAGTCGGTCCCGTAGACCGTCTGGCCGTCCTTCTCGT
ACTTGGTATTCCGAATCTTGCCCTGCACGAATACCAGCGACCCCTTGCCCAAATACTTGCCGTGGGCCTC
GGCCTGAGAGCCAAAACACTTGATGCGGAAGAAGTCGGTGCGCTCCTGCTTGTCGCCGGCATCGTTGCGC
CACATCTAGGTACTAAAACAATTCATCCAGTAAAATATAATATTTTATTTTCTCCCAATCAGGCTTGATC
CCCTGTAAGTCAAAAAATAGCTCGACATACTGTTCTTCCCCGATATCCTCCCTGATCGACCGGACGCAGA
AGGCAATGTCATACCACTTGTCCGCCCTGCCGCTTCTCCCAAGATCAATAAAGCCACTTACTTTGCCATC
TTTCACAAAGATGTTGCTGTCTCCCAGGTCGCCGTGGGAAAAGACAAGTTCCTCTTCGGGCTTTTCCGTC
TTTAAAAAATCATACAGCTCGCGCGGATCTTTAAATGGAGTGTCTTCTTCCCAGTTTTCGCAATCCACAT
CGGCCAGATCGTTATTCAGTAAGTAATCCAATTCGGCTAAGCGGCTGTCTAAGCTATTCGTATAGGGACA
ATCCGATATGTCGATGGAGTGAAAGAGCCTGATGCACTCCGCATACAGCTCGATAATCTTTTCAGGGCTT
TGTTCATCTTCATACTCTTCCGAGCAAAGGACGCCATCGGCCTCACTCATGAGCAGATTGCTCCAGCCAT
CATGCCGTTCAAAGTGCAGGACCTTTGGAACAGGCAGCTTTCCTTCCAGCCATAGCATCATGTCCTTTTC
CCGTTCCACATCATAGGTGGTCCCTTTATACCGGCTGTCCGTCATTTTTAAATATAGGTTTTCATTTTCT
CCCACCAGCTTATATACCTTAGCAGGAGACATTCCTTCCGTATCTTTTACGCAGCGGTATTTTTCGATCA
GTTTTTTCAATTCCGGTGATATTCTCATTTTAGCCATTTATTATTTCCTTCCTCTTTTCTACAGTATTTA
AAGATACCCCAAGAAGCTAATTATAACAAGACGAACTCCAATTCACTGTTCCTTGCATTCTAAAACCTTA
AATACCAGAAAACAGCTTTTTCAAAGTTGTTTTCAAAGTTGGCGTATAACATAGTATCGACGGAGCCGAT
TTTGAAACCACAATTATGGGTGATGCTGCCAACTTACTGATTTAGTGTATGATGGTGTTTTTGAGGTGCT
CCAGTGGCTTCTGTTTCTATCAGCTGTCCCTCCTGTTCAGCTACTGACGGGGTGGTGCGTAACGGCAAAA
GCACCGCCGGACATCAGCGCTATCTCTGCTCTCACTGCCGTAAAACATGGCAACTGCAGTTCACTTACAC
CGCTTCTCAACCCGGTACGCACCAGAAAATCATTGATATGGCCATGAATGGCGTTGGATGCCGGGCAACA
GCCCGCATTATGGGCGTTGGCCTCAACACGATTTTACGTCACTTAAAAAACTCAGGCCGCAGTCGGTAAC
CTCGCGCATACAGCCGGGCAGTGACGTCATCGTCTGCGCGGAAATGGACGAACAGTGGGGCTATGTCGGG
GCTAAATCGCGCCAGCGCTGGCTGTTTTACGCGTATGACAGTCTCCGGAAGACGGTTGTTGCGCACGTAT
TCGGTGAACGCACTATGGCGACGCTGGGGCGTCTTATGAGCCTGCTGTCACCCTTTGACGTGGTGATATG
GATGACGGATGGCTGGCCGCTGTATGAATCCCGCCTGAAGGGAAAGCTGCACGTAATCAGCAAGCGATAT
ACGCAGCGAATTGAGCGGCATAACCTGAATCTGAGGCAGCACCTGGCACGGCTGGGACGGAAGTCGCTGT
CGTTCTCAAAATCGGTGGAGCTGCATGACAAAGTCATCGGGCATTATCTGAACATAAAACACTATCAATA
AGTTGGAGTCATTACCCAATTATGATAGAATTTACAAGCTATAAGGTTATTGTCCTGGGTTTCAAGCATT
AGTCCATGCAAGTTTTTATGCTTTGCCCATTCTATAGATATATTGATAAGCGCGCTGCCTATGCCTTGCC
CCCTGAAATCCTTACATACGGCGATATCTTCTATATAAAAGATATATTATCTTATCAGTATTGTCAATAT
ATTCAAGGCAATCTGCCTCCTCATCCTCTTCATCCTCTTCGTCTTGGTAGCTTTTTAAATATGGCGCTTC
ATAGAGTAATTCTGTAAAGGTCCAATTCTCGTTTTCATACCTCGGTATAATCTTACCTATCACCTCAAAT
GGTTCGCTGGGTTTATCGCACCCCCGAACACGAGCACGGCACCCGCGACCACTATGCCAAGAATGCCCAA
GGTAAAAATTGCCGGCCCCGCCATGAAGTCCGTGAATGCCCCGACGGCCGAAGTGAAGGGCAGGCCGCCA
CCCAGGCCGCCGCCCTCACTGCCCGGCACCTGGTCGCTGAATGTCGATGCCAGCACCTGCGGCACGTCAA
TGCTTCCGGGCGTCGCGCTCGGGCTGATCGCCCATCCCGTTACTGCCCCGATCCCGGCAATGGCAAGGAC
TGCCAGCGCTGCCATTTTTGGGGTGAGGCCGTTCGCGGCCGAGGGGCGCAGCCCCTGGGGGGATGGGAGG
CCCGCGTTAGCGGGCCGGGAGGGTTCGAGAAGGGGGGGCACCCCCCTTCGGCGTGCGCGGTCACGCGCAC
AGGGCGCAGCCCTGGTTAAAAACAAGGTTTATAAATATTGGTTTAAAAGCAGGTTAAAAGACAGGTTAGC
GGTGGCCGAAAAACGGGCGGAAACCCTTGCAAATGCTGGATTTTCTGCCTGTGGACAGCCCCTCAAATGT
CAATAGGTGCGCCCCTCATCTGTCAGCACTCTGCCCCTCAAGTGTCAAGGATCGCGCCCCTCATCTGTCA
GTAGTCGCGCCCCTCAAGTGTCAATACCGCAGGGCACTTATCCCCAGGCTTGTCCACATCATCTGTGGGA
AACTCGCGTAAAATCAGGCGTTTTCGCCGATTTGCGAGGCTGGCCAGCTCCACGTCGCCGGCCGAAATCG
AGCCTGCCCCTCATCTGTCAACGCCGCGCCGGGTGAGTCGGCCCCTCAAGTGTCAACGTCCGCCCCTCAT
CTGTCAGTGAGGGCCAAGTTTTCCGCGAGGTATCCACAACGCCGGCGGCCGCGGTGTCTCGCACACGGCT
TCGACGGCGTTTCTGGCGCGTTTGCAGGGCCATAGACGGCCGCCAGCCCAGCGGCGAGGGCAACCAGCCC
GGTGAGCGTCGGAAAGGCGC
