>Addgene plasmid #126318 | pGWB14-LYX100 | depositor partial sequence | sequence record 241592 | Niben101Scf02858g02013.1
ATGGAAGATCTGGGGTTGAGCCTCAGCTTAAGCTTTCCAGAGAATAGGGCAGTTACTCCCGTGCACCTCA
ATCTTATTCGCAAAACCTCTTGGACTGATTCATTTCCTTTCTCAGATTGGAACTCGGAGACATGCGGAGT
GGAGACGAGGACTTTCCTAAAGGGAATCGACGTGAACCGGTTACCGGCAACGGCGGATGCCGAGGAAGAA
GCCGGCGTATCGTCTCCGAACAGCACAATTTCAAGCGTGAGTGGCAATAAGCGGAACGAAAGAGAAGCCA
ACTGTGAGAAGCATGATATGGAAAGGGCTTGCTCTCGAGGCATCAGCGACGAAGAGGATGGAGAAAATTG
TAGAAAAAAACTCCGTTTAACTAAAGAACAGTCCGCCGTTCTTGAAGAAAACTTCAAAGAGCACAGCACC
CTCAATCCTAAGCAAAAGTTGGCTTTGGCAAAGAGACTGGGATTGAGGGCCCGGCAAGTGGAAGTGTGGT
TCCAGAACAGAAGAGCTAGGACAAAGTTGAAGCAAACTGAAGTAGACTGTGAATTCTTGAAGAGGTGTGT
TGAGAATCTGACAGAAGAAAACAGGAGATTACATAAAGAAGTTCAAGAGCTAAGGGCACTAAACCTTTCA
CCTCAATTCTACATGCAAATGACCCCTCCCACCACCCTCACCATGTGCCCTTCATGTGAGCGTGTTGCAT
CGGGTCCCACAACTACACCTGTCAATCTTCGGGTGGGTTCACCTCAGCAACAACCTATGCCCTTAAATTT
GTGGGCCACCACTCCCAACTCACAAGGGCAATTTGGTCAAATAGACTCTTATCCGACGCTTGCAAGACAA
AAG
